Addgene plasmid #175792: FRB-polySH33-EGFP
Purpose: Bacterial expression and purification, fluorescently tagged scaffold for droplet visualization and volume quantification
Depositing lab: Michael Rosen. Depositing organization: University of Texas Southwestern Medical Center. Publication: Mechanistic dissection of increased enzymatic rate in a phase-separated compartment. Peeples W, Rosen MK. Nat Chem Biol. 2021 Jun;17(6):693-702. doi: 10.1038/s41589-021-00801-x. Epub 2021 May 25. PubMed 34035521.
Backbone
  Vector backbone: pMTTH
  Backbone manufacturer: lab stock
  Backbone size w/o insert (bp): 5300
  Total vector size (bp): 7106
  Vector type: Bacterial Expression
Growth in bacteria
  Bacterial resistance: Ampicillin, 100 μg/mL
  Growth temperature: 37°C
  Growth strain: DH5alpha
  Growth instructions: Pick BL21 colony, inoculate into 10mL LB/amp, grow at 37C/220rpm overnight. Spin down overnight growth, resuspend in 10mL 50mM tris pH 8, 150mM NaCl, inoculate 3mL into 1L flask, grown at 37C/200rpm to OD~0.7, cool to 18C, and induce for 16hrs at 18C/180rpm with 1mM IPTG
  Copy number: Low Copy
Gene/Insert
  Gene/Insert name: NCK1
  Species: H. sapiens (human)
  Insert size (bp): 1806
  Entrez Gene: NCK1 (a.k.a. NCK, NCKalpha, nck-1)
  Promoter: tac
  Tag / fusion protein: MBP (N terminal on backbone); His6 (C terminal on backbone)
  Cloning method: Restriction Enzyme; 5′ cloning site EcoRI (not destroyed); 3′ cloning site BamHI (not destroyed)
  Sequencing primers: 5′ GGTCGTCAGACTGTCGATGAAGCC; 3′ CGCCAGGGTTTTCCCAGTCACGAC
Terms and licenses: Academic/Nonprofit Terms; Industry Terms: Not Available to Industry
How to cite: FRB-polySH33-EGFP was a gift from Michael Rosen (Addgene plasmid # 175792 ; http://n2t.net/addgene:175792 ; RRID:Addgene_175792)
