[The description below was written by a language model from this plasmid's Addgene catalogue record and pLannotate feature annotations shown in this document.]
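Description:
FRB-polySH33-EGFP is a bacterial expression plasmid built on pMTTH, a lab-stock backbone with a pMAL-like layout, for producing a fluorescent scaffold protein in E. coli. It replicates from a ColE1/pMB1-type origin accompanied by rop and bom elements, consistent with the catalogue's low-copy designation. Selection is through the β-lactamase (AmpR) gene, and an M13 phage origin is also present. Transcription is driven by the hybrid tac promoter with a downstream lac operator. A lacI gene under the lacIq promoter supplies repressor, so expression is IPTG-inducible, and the rrnB T1 and T2 terminators close the unit.

The open reading frame begins with cytosolic maltose-binding protein (no signal sequence), followed by a TEV protease site. Next comes a fragment of human MTOR corresponding to the FRB rapamycin-binding domain, then the SH3 repeat region and monomeric EGFP. A second TEV site and a His6 tag lie at the C terminus. The catalogue attributes the insert to human NCK1, and the name suggests a tandem array of SH3 domains. The automated annotation labels only one short stretch of this region, as a homologous Arhgef7 SH3-like fragment, and leaves the rest unannotated. The two flanking TEV sites would allow both affinity tags to be removed after purification.

The stated purpose is purification of a fluorescently tagged scaffold for visualising phase-separated droplets and quantifying their volume. The FRB module presumably allows rapamycin-dependent recruitment of FKBP-fused partners, although the record does not say so. The sequenced record is 8,490 nt, larger than the 7,106 bp total listed in the catalogue, and the record does not explain this discrepancy.
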