Features (pLannotate 1.2.2; 26 found; start..end, strand, type, name):
     48..181     +  rep_origin     RSF ori (fragment): Plasmids containing the RSF 1030 origin of replication can be propagated in E. coli cells that contain additional plasmids with compatible origins.
    186..255     -  misc_feature   bom (fragment): basis of mobility region from pBR322
    253..351     -  misc_feature   bom (fragment): basis of mobility region from pBR322
    453..644     -  CDS            rop: Rop protein, which maintains plasmids at low copy number; rop
    661..1041    +  CDS            YPB1_ECOLX: Protein predicted: Swiss-Prot protein existence level 4. From Escherichia coli.
   1140..1217    +  promoter       lacIq promoter: lacI (mutant); In the lacIq allele, a single base change in the promoter boosts expression of the lacI gene about 10-fold.
   1218..2300    +  CDS            lacI: lac repressor; lacI; The lac repressor binds to the lac operator to inhibit transcription in E. coli. This inhibition can be relieved by adding lactose or isopropyl-β-D-thiogalactopyranoside (IPTG).
   2313..2334    +  protein_bind   CAP binding site: CAP binding activates transcription in the presence of cAMP. E. coli catabolite activator protein
   2353..2370    +  promoter       tet promoter (fragment): E. coli promoter for tetracycline efflux protein gene
   2543..2571    +  promoter       tac promoter: strong E. coli promoter; hybrid between the trp and lac UV5 promoters
   2579..2595    +  protein_bind   lac operator: The lac repressor binds to the lac operator to inhibit transcription in E. coli. This inhibition can be relieved by adding lactose or isopropyl-β-D-thiogalactopyranoside (IPTG). lac repressor encoded by lacI
   2665..3765    +  CDS            MBP: maltose binding protein from E. coli; malE (mutated); This version of the gene does not encode a signal sequence, so MBP will remain in the cytosol.
   3838..3858    +  CDS            TEV site: tobacco etch virus (TEV) protease recognition and cleavage site
   3871..4140    +  CDS            MTOR (fragment) (sequence withheld): MTOR_HUMAN - Also known as FRAP, FRAP1, FRAP2, RAFT1, RAPT1. Experimental evidence at protein level: Swiss-Prot protein existence level 1. Serine/threonine protein kinase which is a central regulator of cellular metabolism, growth and survival in response to hormones, growth factors, nutrients, energy and stress signals (PubMed:12087098, PubMed:12150925, PubMed:12150926, PubMed:12231510, PubMed:12718876, PubMed:14651849, PubMed:15268862, PubMed:15467718, PubMed:15545625, PubMed:15718470, PubMed:18497260, PubMed:18762023, PubMed:18925875, PubMed:20516213, PubMed:20537536, PubMed:21659604, PubMe
   4711..4857    +  CDS            Arhgef7 (fragment): ARHG7_RAT - Also known as Pak3bp, Pixb. Experimental evidence at protein level: Swiss-Prot protein existence level 1. Acts as a RAC1 guanine nucleotide exchange factor (GEF) and can induce membrane ruffling. Functions in cell migration, attachment and cell spreading. Promotes targeting of RAC1 to focal adhesions. May function as a positive regulator of apoptosis. Downstream of NMDA receptors and CaMKK-CaMK1 signaling cascade, promotes the formation of spines and synapses in hippocampal neurons (By similarity). From Rattus norvegicus (Rat).
   4924..5637    +  CDS            mEGFP: mEGFP is a basic (constitutively fluorescent) green fluorescent protein published in 2002, derived from Aequorea victoria. It has moderate acid sensitivity.
   5644..5664    +  CDS            TEV site: tobacco etch virus (TEV) protease recognition and cleavage site
   5665..5681    +  CDS            capTEV™ (fragment): composite tag for in vivo biotinylation, TEV protease cleavage, and 6xHis tagging
   5694..5848    +  CDS            lacZα (fragment): LacZα fragment of β-galactosidase; lacZ fragment
   5941..6056    +  ncRNA          5S rRNA: Accession: RF00001 - 5S ribosomal RNA
   6060..6146    +  terminator     rrnB T1 terminator: Escherichia coli rrnB; transcription terminator T1 from the E. coli rrnB gene
   6238..6265    +  terminator     rrnB T2 terminator: transcription terminator T2 from the E. coli rrnB gene
   6284..6375    +  promoter       AmpR promoter: bla
   6376..7236    +  CDS            AmpR: β-lactamase; bla; confers resistance to ampicillin, carbenicillin, and related antibiotics
   7278..7791    -  rep_origin     M13 ori (sequence partly withheld): M13 bacteriophage origin of replication; arrow indicates direction of (+) strand synthesis
   7902..8490    +  rep_origin     ori: high-copy-number ColE1/pMB1/pBR322/pUC origin of replication
>Addgene plasmid #175792 | FRB-polySH33-EGFP | addgene full sequence | sequence record 346284 | Addgene NGS Result
AACGCCAGCAACGCGGCCTTTTTACGGTTCCTGGCCTTTTGCTGGCCTTTTGCTCACATGTTCTTTCCTG
CGTTATCCCCTGATTCTGTGGATAACCGTATTACCGCCTTTGAGTGAGCTGATACCGCTCGCCGCAGCCG
AACGACCGAGCGCAGCGAGTCAGTGAGCGAGGAAGCGGAAGAGCGCCTGATGCGGTATTTTCTCCTTACG
CATCTGTGCGGTATTTCACACCGCATGTGGTGCACTCTCAGTACACCGCATGTGGTGCACTCTCAGTACA
ATCTGCTCTGATGCCGCATAGTTAAGCCAGTATACACTCCGCTATCGCTACGTGACTGGGTCATGGCTGC
GCCCCGACACCCGCCAACACCCGCTGACGCGCCCTGACGGGCTTGTCTGCTCCCGGCATCCGCTTACAGA
CAAGCTGTGACCGTCTCCGGGAGCTGCATGTGTCAGAGGTTTTCACCGTCATCACCGAAACGCGCGAGGC
AGCTGCGGTAAAGCTCATCAGCGTGGTCGTGCAGCGATTCACAGATGTCTGCCTGTTCATCCGCGTCCAG
CTCGTTGAGTTTCTCCAGAAGCGTTAATGTCTGGCTTCTGATAAAGCGGGCCATGTTAAGGGCGGTTTTT
TCCTGTTTGGTCACTGATGCCTCCGTGTAAGGGGGATTTCTGTTCATGGGGGTAATGATACCGATGAAAC
GAGAGAGGATGCTCACGATACGGGTTACTGATGATGAACATGCCCGGTTACTGGAACGTTGTGAGGGTAA
ACAACTGGCGGTATGGATGCGGCGGGACCAGAGAAAAATCACTCAGGGTCAATGCCAGCGCTTCGTTAAT
ACAGATGTAGGTGTTCCACAGGGTAGCCAGCAGCATCCTGCGATGCAGATCCGGAACATAATGGTGCAGG
GCGCTGACTTCCGCGTTTCCAGACTTTACGAAACACGGAAACCGAAGACCATTCATGTTGTTGCTCAGGT
CGCAGACGTTTTGCAGCAGCAGTCGCTTCACGTTCGCTCGCGTATCGGTGATTCATTCTGCTAACCAGTA
AGGCAACCCCGCCAGCCTAGCCGGGTCCTCAACGACAGGAGCACGATCATGCGCACCCGTGGCCAGGACC
CAACGCTGCCCGAAATTCCGACACCATCGAATGGTGCAAAACCTTTCGCGGTATGGCATGATAGCGCCCG
GAAGAGAGTCAATTCAGGGTGGTGAATGTGAAACCAGTAACGTTATACGATGTCGCAGAGTATGCCGGTG
TCTCTTATCAGACCGTTTCCCGCGTGGTGAACCAGGCCAGCCACGTTTCTGCGAAAACGCGGGAAAAAGT
GGAAGCGGCGATGGCGGAGCTGAATTACATTCCCAACCGCGTGGCACAACAACTGGCGGGCAAACAGTCG
TTGCTGATTGGCGTTGCCACCTCCAGTCTGGCCCTGCACGCGCCGTCGCAAATTGTCGCGGCGATTAAAT
CTCGCGCCGATCAACTGGGTGCCAGCGTGGTGGTGTCGATGGTAGAACGAAGCGGCGTCGAAGCCTGTAA
AGCGGCGGTGCACAATCTTCTCGCGCAACGCGTCAGTGGGCTGATCATTAACTATCCGCTGGATGACCAG
GATGCCATTGCTGTGGAAGCTGCCTGCACTAATGTTCCGGCGTTATTTCTTGATGTCTCTGACCAGACAC
CCATCAACAGTATTATTTTCTCCCATGAAGACGGTACGCGACTGGGCGTGGAGCATCTGGTCGCATTGGG
TCACCAGCAAATCGCGCTGTTAGCGGGCCCATTAAGTTCTGTCTCGGCGCGTCTGCGTCTGGCTGGCTGG
CATAAATATCTCACTCGCAATCAAATTCAGCCGATAGCGGAACGGGAAGGCGACTGGAGTGCCATGTCCG
GTTTTCAACAAACCATGCAAATGCTGAATGAGGGCATCGTTCCCACTGCGATGCTGGTTGCCAACGATCA
GATGGCGCTGGGCGCAATGCGCGCCATTACCGAGTCCGGGCTGCGCGTTGGTGCGGATATCTCGGTAGTG
GGATACGACGATACCGAAGACAGCTCATGTTATATCCCGCCGTTAACCACCATCAAACAGGATTTTCGCC
TGCTGGGGCAAACCAGCGTGGACCGCTTGCTGCAACTCTCTCAGGGCCAGGCGGTGAAGGGCAATCAGCT
GTTGCCCGTCTCACTGGTGAAAAGAAAAACCACCCTGGCGCCCAATACGCAAACCGCCTCTCCCCGCGCG
TTGGCCGATTCATTAATGCAGCTGGCACGACAGGTTTCCCGACTGGAAAGCGGGCAGTGAGCGCAACGCA
ATTAATGTAAGTTAGCTCACTCATTAGGCACAATTCTCATGTTTGACAGCTTATCATCGACTGCACGGTG
CACCAATGCTTCTGGCGTCAGGCAGCCATCGGAAGCTGTGGTATGGCTGTGCAGGTCGTAAATCACTGCA
TAATTCGTGTCGCTCAAGGCGCACTCCCGTTCTGGATAATGTTTTTTGCGCCGACATCATAACGGTTCTG
GCAAATATTCTGAAATGAGCTGTTGACAATTAATCATCGGCTCGTATAATGTGTGGAATTGTGAGCGGAT
AACAATTTCACACAGGAAACAGCCAGTCCGTTTAGGTGTTTTCACGAGCACTTCACCAACAAGGACCATA
GATTATGAAAACTGAAGAAGGTAAACTGGTAATCTGGATTAACGGCGATAAAGGCTATAACGGTCTCGCT
GAAGTCGGTAAGAAATTCGAGAAAGATACCGGAATTAAAGTCACCGTTGAGCATCCGGATAAACTGGAAG
AGAAATTCCCACAGGTTGCGGCAACTGGCGATGGCCCTGACATTATCTTCTGGGCACACGACCGCTTTGG
TGGCTACGCTCAATCTGGCCTGTTGGCTGAAATCACCCCGGACAAAGCGTTCCAGGACAAGCTGTATCCG
TTTACCTGGGATGCCGTACGTTACAACGGCAAGCTGATTGCTTACCCGATCGCTGTTGAAGCGTTATCGC
TGATTTATAACAAAGATCTGCTGCCGAACCCGCCAAAAACCTGGGAAGAGATCCCGGCGCTGGATAAAGA
ACTGAAAGCGAAAGGTAAGAGCGCGCTGATGTTCAACCTGCAAGAACCGTACTTCACCTGGCCGCTGATT
GCTGCTGACGGGGGTTATGCGTTCAAGTATGAAAACGGCAAGTACGACATTAAAGACGTGGGCGTGGATA
ACGCTGGCGCGAAAGCGGGTCTGACCTTCCTGGTTGACCTGATTAAAAACAAACACATGAATGCAGACAC
CGATTACTCCATCGCAGAAGCTGCCTTTAATAAAGGCGAAACAGCGATGACCATCAACGGCCCGTGGGCA
TGGTCCAACATCGACACCAGCAAAGTGAATTATGGTGTAACGGTACTGCCGACCTTCAAGGGTCAACCAT
CCAAACCGTTCGTTGGCGTGCTGAGCGCAGGTATTAACGCCGCCAGTCCGAACAAAGAGCTGGCAAAAGA
GTTCCTCGAAAACTATCTGCTGACTGATGAAGGTCTGGAAGCGGTTAATAAAGACAAACCGCTGGGTGCC
GTAGCGCTGAAGTCTTACGAGGAAGAGTTGGCGAAAGATCCACGTATTGCCGCCACCATGGAAAACGCCC
AGAAAGGTGAAATCATGCCGAACATCCCGCAGATGTCCGCTTTCTGGTATGCCGTGCGTACTGCGGTGAT
CAACGCCGCCAGCGGTCGTCAGACTGTCGATGAAGCCCTGAAAGACGCGCAGACTAATTCGAGCTCGAAC
AACAACAACAATAACAATAACAACAACCTCGGGATCGAGGGAAGGATTTCAGAATTTGAAAACCTGTATT
TTCAGGGCGAATTCATGTTA
[270 nt withheld, positions 3871-4140]
GTTGATGGAGGTAGTGGCGGATCAGGTGGGAGTGGAGGGTCTCATATGGACCTCAACATGCCCGCTTATG
TGAAATTTAACTACATGGCTGAGAGAGAGGATGAATTATCATTGATAAAGGGGACAAAGGTGATCGTCAT
GGAGAAAAGCAGTGATGGGTGGTGGCGTGGTAGCTACAATGGACAAGTTGGATGGTTCCCTTCAAACTAT
GTAACTGAAGAAGGTGACAGTCCTTTGGCGTCTGGTGCGGGTGGTTCTGAAGGTGGTGGTTCTGAAGGTG
GTACCTCTGGTGCGACCGACCTCAACATGCCCGCTTATGTGAAATTTAACTACATGGCTGAGAGAGAGGA
TGAATTATCATTGATAAAGGGGACAAAGGTGATCGTCATGGAGAAAAGCAGTGATGGGTGGTGGCGTGGT
AGCTACAATGGACAAGTTGGATGGTTCCCTTCAAACTATGTAACTGAAGAAGGTGACAGTCCTTTGGCAT
CCGGAGCAGGAGGCTCCGAAGGAGGAGGCTCCGAGGGAGGAACATCCGGAGCAACAGACCTCAACATGCC
CGCTTATGTGAAATTTAACTACATGGCTGAGAGAGAGGATGAATTATCATTGATAAAGGGGACAAAGGTG
ATCGTCATGGAGAAAAGCAGTGATGGGTGGTGGCGTGGTAGCTACAATGGACAAGTTGGATGGTTCCCTT
CAAACTATGTAACTGAAGAAGGTGACAGTCCTTTGGGAGGCGGATCTGGAGGTAGTGGCGGATCAGGTGG
GAGTGGAGGGTCTGTGAGCAAGGGCGAGGAGCTGTTCACCGGGGTGGTGCCCATCCTGGTCGAGCTGGAC
GGCGACGTAAACGGCCACAAGTTCAGCGTGTCCGGCGAGGGCGAGGGCGATGCCACCTACGGCAAGCTGA
CCCTGAAGTTCATCTGCACCACCGGCAAGCTGCCCGTGCCCTGGCCCACCCTCGTGACCACCCTGACCTA
CGGCGTGCAGTGCTTCAGCCGCTACCCCGACCACATGAAGCAGCACGACTTCTTCAAGTCCGCCATGCCC
GAAGGCTACGTCCAGGAGCGCACCATCTTCTTCAAGGACGACGGCAACTACAAGACCCGCGCCGAGGTGA
AGTTCGAGGGCGACACCCTGGTGAACCGCATCGAGCTGAAGGGCATCGACTTCAAGGAGGACGGCAACAT
CCTGGGGCACAAGCTGGAGTACAACTACAACAGCCACAACGTCTATATCATGGCCGACAAGCAGAAGAAC
GGCATCAAGGTGAACTTCAAGATCCGCCACAACATCGAGGACGGCAGCGTGCAGCTCGCCGACCACTACC
AGCAGAACACCCCCATCGGCGACGGCCCCGTGCTGCTGCCCGACAACCACTACCTGAGCACCCAGTCCAA
GCTGAGCAAAGACCCCAACGAGAAGCGCGATCACATGGTCCTGCTGGAGTTCGTGACCGCCGCCGGGATC
ACTCTCGGCATGGACGAGCTGTACAAGGGATCCGAAAACCTGTATTTTCAGGGCCATCATCATCATCATC
ACTGAAAGCTTGGCACTGGCCGTCGTTTTACAACGTCGTGACTGGGAAAACCCTGGCGTTACCCAACTTA
ATCGCCTTGCAGCACATCCCCCTTTCGCCAGCTGGCGTAATAGCGAAGAGGCCCGCACCGATCGCCCTTC
CCAACAGTTGCGCAGCCTGAATGGCGAATGGCAGCTTGGCTGTTTTGGCGGATGAGATAAGATTTTCAGC
CTGATACAGATTAAATCAGAACGCAGAAGCGGTCTGATAAAACAGAATTTGCCTGGCGGCAGTAGCGCGG
TGGTCCCACCTGACCCCATGCCGAACTCAGAAGTGAAACGCCGTAGCGCCGATGGTAGTGTGGGGTCTCC
CCATGCGAGAGTAGGGAACTGCCAGGCATCAAATAAAACGAAAGGCTCAGTCGAAAGACTGGGCCTTTCG
TTTTATCTGTTGTTTGTCGGTGAACGCTCTCCTGAGTAGGACAAATCCGCCGGGAGCGGATTTGAACGTT
GCGAAGCAACGGCCCGGAGGGTGGCGGGCAGGACGCCCGCCATAAACTGCCAGGCATCAAATTAAGCAGA
AGGCCATCCTGACGGATGGCCTTTTTGCGTTTCTACAAACTCTTTTGTTTATTTTTCTAAATACATTCAA
ATATGTATCCGCTCATGAGACAATAACCCTGATAAATGCTTCAATAATATTGAAAAAGGAAGAGTATGAG
TATTCAACATTTCCGTGTCGCCCTTATTCCCTTTTTTGCGGCATTTTGCCTTCCTGTTTTTGCTCACCCA
GAAACGCTGGTGAAAGTAAAAGATGCTGAAGATCAGTTGGGTGCACGAGTGGGTTACATCGAACTGGATC
TCAACAGCGGTAAGATCCTTGAGAGTTTTCGCCCCGAAGAACGTTTCCCAATGATGAGCACTTTTAAAGT
TCTGCTATGTGGCGCGGTATTATCCCGTGTTGACGCCGGGCAAGAGCAACTCGGTCGCCGCATACACTAT
TCTCAGAATGACTTGGTTGAGTACTCACCAGTCACAGAAAAGCATCTTACGGATGGCATGACAGTAAGAG
AATTATGCAGTGCTGCCATAACCATGAGTGATAACACTGCGGCCAACTTACTTCTGACAACGATCGGAGG
ACCGAAGGAGCTAACCGCTTTTTTGCACAACATGGGGGATCATGTAACTCGCCTTGATCGTTGGGAACCG
GAGCTGAATGAAGCCATACCAAACGACGAGCGTGACACCACGATGCCTGTAGCAATGGCAACAACGTTGC
GCAAACTATTAACTGGCGAACTACTTACTCTAGCTTCCCGGCAACAATTAATAGACTGGATGGAGGCGGA
TAAAGTTGCAGGACCACTTCTGCGCTCGGCCCTTCCGGCTGGCTGGTTTATTGCTGATAAATCTGGAGCC
GGTGAGCGTGGGTCTCGCGGTATCATTGCAGCACTGGGGCCAGATGGTAAGCCCTCCCGTATCGTAGTTA
TCTACACGACGGGGAGTCAGGCAACTATGGATGAACGAAATAGACAGATCGCTGAGATAGGTGCCTCACT
GATTAAGCATTGGTAACTGTCAGACCAAGTTTACTCATATATACTTTAGATTGATT
[38 nt withheld, positions 7277-7314]
A
[37 nt withheld, positions 7316-7352]
ATTTTGTTAAAATTCGCGTTAAATTTTTGTTAAATCAGCTCATTTTTTAACCAATAGGCCGAAATCGGCA
AAATCCCTTATAAATCAAAAGAATAGCCCGAGATAGGGT
[37 nt withheld, positions 7462-7498]
AAAGAACGTGGACTCCAACGTCAAAGG
[141 nt withheld, positions 7526-7666]
G
[125 nt withheld, positions 7668-7792]
AAAGGATCTAGGTGAAGATCCTTTTTGATAATCTCATGACCAAAATCCCTTAACGTGAGTTTTCGTTCCA
CTGAGCGTCAGACCCCGTAGAAAAGATCAAAGGATCTTCTTGAGATCCTTTTTTTCTGCGCGTAATCTGC
TGCTTGCAAACAAAAAAACCACCGCTACCAGCGGTGGTTTGTTTGCCGGATCAAGAGCTACCAACTCTTT
TTCCGAAGGTAACTGGCTTCAGCAGAGCGCAGATACCAAATACTGTCCTTCTAGTGTAGCCGTAGTTAGG
CCACCACTTCAAGAACTCTGTAGCACCGCCTACATACCTCGCTCTGCTAATCCTGTTACCAGTGGCTGCT
GCCAGTGGCGATAAGTCGTGTCTTACCGGGTTGGACTCAAGACGATAGTTACCGGATAAGGCGCAGCGGT
CGGGCTGAACGGGGGGTTCGTGCACACAGCCCAGCTTGGAGCGAACGACCTACACCGAACTGAGATACCT
ACAGCGTGAGCTATGAGAAAGCGCCACGCTTCCCGAAGGGAGAAAGGCGGACAGGTATCCGGTAAGCGGC
AGGGTCGGAACAGGAGAGCGCACGAGGGAGCTTCCAGGGGGAAACGCCTGGTATCTTTATAGTCCTGTCG
GGTTTCGCCACCTCTGACTTGAGCGTCGATTTTTGTGATGCTCGTCAGGGGGGCGGAGCCTATGGAAA
